>Addgene plasmid #218731 | pCAG-EGFP-N-IFT80 | addgene full sequence | sequence record 434218 | Addgene NGS Result
GACATTGATTATTGACTAGTTATTAATAGTAATCAATTACGGGGTCATTAGTTCATAGCCCATATATGGA
GTTCCGCGTTACATAACTTACGGTAAATGGCCCGCCTGGCTGACCGCCCAACGACCCCCGCCCATTGACG
TCAATAATGACGTATGTTCCCATAGTAACGCCAATAGGGACTTTCCATTGACGTCAATGGGTGGAGTATT
TACGGTAAACTGCCCACTTGGCAGTACATCAAGTGTATCATATGCCAAGTACGCCCCCTATTGACGTCAA
TGACGGTAAATGGCCCGCCTGGCATTATGCCCAGTACATGACCTTATGGGACTTTCCTACTTGGCAGTAC
ATCTACGTATTAGTCATCGCTATTACCATGGTCGAGGTGAGCCCCACGTTCTGCTTCACTCTCCCCATCT
CCCCCCCCTCCCCACCCCCAATTTTGTATTTATTTATTTTTTAATTATTTTGTGCAGCGATGGGGGCGGG
GGGGGGGGGGGGGCGCGCGCCAGGCGGGGCGGGGCGGGGCGAGGGGCGGGGCGGGGCGAGGCGGAGAGGT
GCGGCGGCAGCCAATCAGAGCGGCGCGCTCCGAAAGTTTCCTTTTATGGCGAGGCGGCGGCGGCGGCGGC
CCTATAAAAAGCGAAGCGCGCGGCGGGCGGGAGTCGCTGCGCGCTGCCTTCGCCCCGTGCCCCGCTCCGC
CGCCGCCTCGCGCCGCCCGCCCCGGCTCTGACTGACCGCGTTACTCCCACAGGTGAGCGGGCGGGACGGC
CCTTCTCCTCCGGGCTGTAATTAGCGCTTGGTTTAATGACGGCTTGTTTCTTTTCTGTGGCTGCGTGAAA
GCCTTGAGGGGCTCCGGGAGGGCCCTTTGTGCGGGGGGAGCGGCTCGGGGGGTGCGTGCGTGTGTGTGTG
CGTGGGGAGCGCCGCGTGCGGCTCCGCGCTGCCCGGCGGCTGTGAGCGCTGCGGGCGCGGCGCGGGGCTT
TGTGCGCTCCGCAGTGTGCGCGAGGGGAGCGCGGCCGGGGGCGGTGCCCCGCGGTGCGGGGGGGGCTGCG
AGGGGAACAAAGGCTGCGTGCGGGGTGTGTGCGTGGGGGGGTGAGCAGGGGGTGTGGGCGCGTCGGTCGG
GCTGCAACCCCCCCTGCACCCCCCTCCCCGAGTTGCTGAGCACGGCCCGGCTTCGGGTGCGGGGCTCCGT
ACGGGGCGTGGCGCGGGGCTCGCCGTGCCGGGCGGGGGGTGGCGGCAGGTGGGGGTGCCGGGCGGGGCGG
GGCCGCCTCGGGCCGGGGAGGGCTCGGGGGAGGGGCGCGGCGGCCCCCGGAGCGCCGGCGGCTGTCGAGG
CGCGGCGAGCCGCAGCCATTGCCTTTTATGGTAATCGTGCGAGAGGGCGCAGGGACTTCCTTTGTCCCAA
ATCTGTGCGGAGCCGAAATCTGGGAGGCGCCGCCGCACCCCCTCTAGCGGGCGCGGGGCGAAGCGGTGCG
GCGCCGGCAGGAAGGAAATGGGCGGGGAGGGCCTTCGTGCGTCGCCGCGCCGCCGTCCCCTTCTCCCTCT
CCAGCCTCGGGGCTGTCCGCGGGGGGACGGCTGCCTTCGGGGGGGACGGGGCAGGGCGGGGTTCGGCTTC
TGGCGTGTGACCGGCGGCTCTAGAGCCTCTGCTAACCATGTTCATGCCTTCTTCTTTTTCCTACAGCTCC
TGGGCAACGTGCTGGTTATTGTGCTGTCTCATCATTTTGGCAAAGAATTTGCTAGTTTGACTCAGATCCA
CCATGAGACTAAAGATATCTCTTTTAAAAGAACCAAAGCATCAAGAATTAGTAAGCTGTGTGGGCTGGAC
TACTGCTGAAGAGCTGTATTCATGTAGTGATGATCACCAGATAGTGAAGTGGAACTTGTTAACCAGTGAA
ACAACTCAAATAGTAAAGCTTCCTGATGATATTTACCCTATTGATTTTCACTGGTTTCCAAAAAGTTTGG
GTGTAAAGAAACAAACCCAGGCAGAAAGCTTTGTCCTCACAAGTTCTGATGGTAAATTTCATCTGATTTC
CAAGTTAGGAAGAGTGGAAAAAAGTGTAGAAGCTCACTGTGGAGCAGTACTTGCAGGAAGATGGAATTAT
GAAGGAACAGCATTAGTTACAGTTGGAGAAGATGGACAAATAAAAATTTGGTCAAAGACTGGGATGCTTA
GATCAACTTTAGCTCAGCAAGGAACACCAGTGTATTCAGTAGCGTGGGGCCCTGATTCAGAAAAGGTTCT
TTATACAGCAGGCAAGCAGCTAATCATTAAACCTCTTCAACCAAATGCTAAAGTTTTGCAGTGGAAAGCT
CATGATGGCATTATTTTAAAAGTAGATTGGAACTCGGTCAATGATCTTATTTTATCTGCTGGTGAAGACT
GTAAATATAAGGTATGGGATAGTTACGGCCGCCCACTGTACAATTCACAACCTCATGAGCATCCCATTAC
TTCAGTTGCCTGGGCTCCAGATGGAGAATTATTTGCTGTTGGATCGTTTCATACTTTACGCTTGTGTGAT
AAAACTGGGTGGTCATATGCATTAGAAAAACCCAACACTGGCAGCATATTTAATATTGCATGGTCTATCG
ATGGCACTCAGATTGCTGGAGCCTGTGGAAATGGACATGTCGTTTTTGCACATGTGGTGGAACAACATTG
GGAGTGGAAAAATTTTCAAGTAACATTAACGAAAAGAAGAGCCATGCAGGTTCGTAATGTTCTTAATGAT
GCAGTGGATTTACTGGAATTCCGTGATAGAGTCATTAAAGCATCTTTGAACTATGCACACTTAGTTGTTT
CAACGTCTCTTCAATGTTACGTGTTCTCCACGAAGAACTGGAACACACCAATTATATTTGATCTCAAAGA
AGGAACTGTTAGTTTGATTCTGCAGGCAGAAAGACATTTTCTTCTTGTAGATGGTAGTAGTATCTATTTA
TATTCATATGAAGGGCGCTTTATTTCATCTCCAAAATTTCCTGGAATGAGAACAGATATTCTGAATGCAC
AGACTGTGTCTTTGAGTAATGATACCATAGCAATAAGAGACAAAGCTGATGAAAAAATAATCTTCCTCTT
TGAGGCATCAACCGGAAAGCCGTTAGGTGATGGAAAGTTTCTTTCTCATAAGAATGAAATCTTGGAAATT
GCTCTGGATCAAAAAGGACTTACCAATGATAGAAAAATTGCTTTCATTGATAAAAATAGAGATCTCTGTA
TCACTTCTGTGAAACGATTTGGGAAGGAAGAACAAATTATCAAGCTTGGAACAATGGTGCATACTTTGGC
ATGGAACGATACATGCAATATCCTTTGTGGACTTCAAGATACTCGATTTATAGTGTGGTATTACCCCAAT
ACAGTTTATGTGGACAGAGACATTTTGCCTAAAACATTATATGAAAGGGATGCAAGTGAATTTAGTAAAA
ATCCCCATATTGTGAGTTTTGTTGGAAATCAAGTAACTATTAGAAGAGCTGATGGCTCCCTGGTTCACAT
CAGCATAACACCATATCCTGCTATTCTCCATGAATATGTAAGCAGTTCAAAATGGGAAGATGCTGTGAGA
CTTTGTCGCTTTGTTAAGGAGCAAACCATGTGGGCTTGTCTAGCTGCTATGGCAGTTGCTAATCGAGATA
TGACTACTGCAGAAATAGCCTATGCAGCAATTGGTGAAATTGATAAGGTTCAGTACATCAATTCTATAAA
AAATCTTCCATCTAAAGAATCAAAAATGGCCCACATACTACTGTTTAGTGGGAACATACAGGAGGCTGAA
ATAGTACTTCTTCAGGCTGGCCTTGTTTATCAAGCAATCCAGATCAATATTAATCTCTACAACTGGGAAA
GGGCACTGGAATTGGCTGTAAAATACAAAACACATGTTGATACAGTTCTTGCTTACCGTCAAAAGTTTTT
GGAGACATTTGGTAAACAGGAAACTAATAAACGATACTTGCATTATGCAGAAGGTCTCCAAATAGATTGG
GAGAAAATCAAAGCCAAAATTGAGATGGAAATTACAAAAGAAAGAGAGCAATCATCAAGCAGCCAATCCA
GCAAGAGTATAGGTTTAAAGCCCCTCGAGGGTACCGCGGGCCCGGGATCCATCGCCACCATGGTGAGCAA
GGGCGAGGAGCTGTTCACCGGGGTGGTGCCCATCCTGGTCGAGCTGGACGGCGACGTAAACGGCCACAAG
TTCAGCGTGTCCGGCGAGGGCGAGGGCGATGCCACCTACGGCAAGCTGACCCTGAAGTTCATCTGCACCA
CCGGCAAGCTGCCCGTGCCCTGGCCCACCCTCGTGACCACCCTGACCTACGGCGTGCAGTGCTTCAGCCG
CTACCCCGACCACATGAAGCAGCACGACTTCTTCAAGTCCGCCATGCCCGAAGGCTACGTCCAGGAGCGC
ACCATCTTCTTCAAGGACGACGGCAACTACAAGACCCGCGCCGAGGTGAAGTTCGAGGGCGACACCCTGG
TGAACCGCATCGAGCTGAAGGGCATCGACTTCAAGGAGGACGGCAACATCCTGGGGCACAAGCTGGAGTA
CAACTACAACAGCCACAACGTCTATATCATGGCCGACAAGCAGAAGAACGGCATCAAGGTGAACTTCAAG
ATCCGCCACAACATCGAGGACGGCAGCGTGCAGCTCGCCGACCACTACCAGCAGAACACCCCCATCGGCG
ACGGCCCCGTGCTGCTGCCCGACAACCACTACCTGAGCACCCAGTCCGCCCTGAGCAAAGACCCCAACGA
GAAGCGCGATCACATGGTCCTGCTGGAGTTCGTGACCGCCGCCGGGATCACTCTCGGCATGGACGAGCTG
TACAAGTAACAATTCACTCCTCAGGTGCAGGCTGCCTATCAGAAGGTGGTGGCTGGTGTGGCCAATGCCC
TGGCTCACAAATACCACTGAGATCGATCTTTTTCCCTCTGCCAAAAATTATGGGGACATCATGAAGCCCC
TTGAGCATCTGACTTCTGGCTAATAAAGGAAATTTATTTTCATTGCAATAGTGTGTTGGAATTTTTTGTG
TCTCTCACTCGGAAGGACATATGGGAGGGCAAATCATTTAAAACATCAGAATGAGTATTTGGTTTAGAGT
TTGGCAACATATGCCCATATGCTGGCTGCCATGAACAAAGGTTGGCTATAAAGAGGTCATCAGTATATGA
AACAGCCCCCTGCTGTCCATTCCTTATTCCATAGAAAAGCCTTGACTTGAGGTTAGATTTTTTTTATATT
TTGTTTTGTGTTATTTTTTTCTTTAACATCCCTAAAATTTTCCTTACATGTTTTACTAGCCAGATTTTTC
CTCCTCTCCTGACTACTCCCAGTCATAGCTGTCCCTCTTCTCTTATGGAGATCCCTCGACCTGCAGCCCA
AGCTTGGCGTAATCATGGTCATAGCTGTTTCCTGTGTGAAATTGTTATCCGCTCACAATTCCACACAACA
TACGAGCCGGAAGCATAAAGTGTAAAGCCTGGGGTGCCTAATGAGTGAGCTAACTCACATTAATTGCGTT
GCGCTCACTGCCCGCTTTCCAGTCGGGAAACCTGTCGTGCCAGCGGATCCGCATCTCAATTAGTCAGCAA
CCATAGTCCCGCCCCTAACTCCGCCCATCCCGCCCCTAACTCCGCCCAGTTCCGCCCATTCTCCGCCCCA
TGGCTGACTAATTTTTTTTATTTATGCAGAGGCCGAGGCCGCCTCGGCCTCTGAGCTATTCCAGAAGTAG
TGAGGAGGCTTTTTTGGAGGCCTAGGCTTTTGCAAAAAGCTAACTTGTTTATTGCAGCTTATAATGGTTA
CAAATAAAGCAATAGCATCACAAATTTCACAAATAAAGCATTTTTTTCACTGCATTCTAGTTGTGGTTTG
TCCAAACTCATCAATGTATCTTATCATGTCTGGATCCGCTGCATTAATGAATCGGCCAACGCGCGGGGAG
AGGCGGTTTGCGTATTGGGCGCTCTTCCGCTTCCTCGCTCACTGACTCGCTGCGCTCGGTCGTTCGGCTG
CGGCGAGCGGTATCAGCTCACTCAAAGGCGGTAATACGGTTATCCACAGAATCAGGGGATAACGCAGGAA
AGAACATGTGAGCAAAAGGCCAGCAAAAGGCCAGGAACCGTAAAAAGGCCGCGTTGCTGGCGTTTTTCCA
TAGGCTCCGCCCCCCTGACGAGCATCACAAAAATCGACGCTCAAGTCAGAGGTGGCGAAACCCGACAGGA
CTATAAAGATACCAGGCGTTTCCCCCTGGAAGCTCCCTCGTGCGCTCTCCTGTTCCGACCCTGCCGCTTA
CCGGATACCTGTCCGCCTTTCTCCCTTCGGGAAGCGTGGCGCTTTCTCATAGCTCACGCTGTAGGTATCT
CAGTTCGGTGTAGGTCGTTCGCTCCAAGCTGGGCTGTGTGCACGAACCCCCCGTTCAGCCCGACCGCTGC
GCCTTATCCGGTAACTATCGTCTTGAGTCCAACCCGGTAAGACACGACTTATCGCCACTGGCAGCAGCCA
CTGGTAACAGGATTAGCAGAGCGAGGTATGTAGGCGGTGCTACAGAGTTCTTGAAGTGGTGGCCTAACTA
CGGCTACACTAGAAGAACAGTATTTGGTATCTGCGCTCTGCTGAAGCCAGTTACCTTCGGAAAAAGAGTT
GGTAGCTCTTGATCCGGCAAACAAACCACCGCTGGTAGCGGTGGTTTTTTTGTTTGCAAGCAGCAGATTA
CGCGCAGAAAAAAAGGATCTCAAGAAGATCCTTTGATCTTTTCTACGGGGTCTGACGCTCAGTGGAACGA
AAACTCACGTTAAGGGATTTTGGTCATGAGATTATCAAAAAGGATCTTCACCTAGATCCTTTTAAATTAA
AAATGAAGTTTTAAATCAATCTAAAGTATATATGAGTAAACTTGGTCTGACAGTTACCAATGCTTAATCA
GTGAGGCACCTATCTCAGCGATCTGTCTATTTCGTTCATCCATAGTTGCCTGACTCCCCGTCGTGTAGAT
AACTACGATACGGGAGGGCTTACCATCTGGCCCCAGTGCTGCAATGATACCGCGAGACCCACGCTCACCG
GCTCCAGATTTATCAGCAATAAACCAGCCAGCCGGAAGGGCCGAGCGCAGAAGTGGTCCTGCAACTTTAT
CCGCCTCCATCCAGTCTATTAATTGTTGCCGGGAAGCTAGAGTAAGTAGTTCGCCAGTTAATAGTTTGCG
CAACGTTGTTGCCATTGCTACAGGCATCGTGGTGTCACGCTCGTCGTTTGGTATGGCTTCATTCAGCTCC
GGTTCCCAACGATCAAGGCGAGTTACATGATCCCCCATGTTGTGCAAAAAAGCGGTTAGCTCCTTCGGTC
CTCCGATCGTTGTCAGAAGTAAGTTGGCCGCAGTGTTATCACTCATGGTTATGGCAGCACTGCATAATTC
TCTTACTGTCATGCCATCCGTAAGATGCTTTTCTGTGACTGGTGAGTACTCAACCAAGTCATTCTGAGAA
TAGTGTATGCGGCGACCGAGTTGCTCTTGCCCGGCGTCAATACGGGATAATACCGCGCCACATAGCAGAA
CTTTAAAAGTGCTCATCATTGGAAAACGTTCTTCGGGGCGAAAACTCTCAAGGATCTTACCGCTGTTGAG
ATCCAGTTCGATGTAACCCACTCGTGCACCCAACTGATCTTCAGCATCTTTTACTTTCACCAGCGTTTCT
GGGTGAGCAAAAACAGGAAGGCAAAATGCCGCAAAAAAGGGAATAAGGGCGACACGGAAATGTTGAATAC
TCATACTCTTCCTTTTTCAATATTATTGAAGCATTTATCAGGGTTATTGTCTCATGAGCGGATACATATT
TGAATGTATTTAGAAAAATAAACAAATAGGGGTTCCGCGCACATTTCCCCGAAAAGTGCCACCTGGGTCG
AGCAGTGTGGTTTTCAAGAGGAAGCAAAAAGCCTCTCCACCCAGGCCTGGAATGTTTCCACCCAATGTCG
AGCAGTGTGGTTTTGCAAGAGGAAGCAAAAAGCCTCTCCACCCAGGCCTGGAATGTTTCCACCCAATGTC
GAGCAAACCCCGCCCAGCGTCTTGTCATTGGCGAATTAATTCGAACACGCAGATGCAGTCGGGGCGGCGC
GGTCCCAGGTCCACTTCGCATATTAAGGTGACGCGTGTGGCCTCGAACACCGAGCGACCCTGCAGCCAAT
ATGGGATCGGCCATTGAACAAGATGGATTGCACGCAGGTTCTCCGGCCGCTTGGGTGGAGAGGCTATTCG
GCTATGACTGGGCACAACAGACAATCGGCTGCTCTGATGCCGCCGTGTTCCGGCTGTCAGCGCAGGGGCG
CCCGGTTCTTTTTGTCAAGACCGACCTGTCCGGTGCCCTGAATGAACTGCAGGACGAGGCAGCGCGGCTA
TCGTGGCTGGCCACGACGGGCGTTCCTTGCGCAGCTGTGCTCGACGTTGTCACTGAAGCGGGAAGGGACT
GGCTGCTATTGGGCGAAGTGCCGGGGCAGGATCTCCTGTCATCTCACCTTGCTCCTGCCGAGAAAGTATC
CATCATGGCTGATGCAATGCGGCGGCTGCATACGCTTGATCCGGCTACCTGCCCATTCGACCACCAAGCG
AAACATCGCATCGAGCGAGCACGTACTCGGATGGAAGCCGGTCTTGTCGATCAGGATGATCTGGACGAAG
AGCATCAGGGGCTCGCGCCAGCCGAACTGTTCGCCAGGCTCAAGGCGCGCATGCCCGACGGCGATGATCT
CGTCGTGACCCATGGCGATGCCTGCTTGCCGAATATCATGGTGGAAAATGGCCGCTTTTCTGGATTCATC
GACTGTGGCCGGCTGGGTGTGGCGGACCGCTATCAGGACATAGCGTTGGCTACCCGTGATATTGCTGAAG
AGCTTGGCGGCGAATGGGCTGACCGCTTCCTCGTGCTTTACGGTATCGCCGCTCCCGATTCGCAGCGCAT
CGCCTTCTATCGCCTTCTTGACGAGTTCTTCTGAGGGGATCGGCAATAAAAAGACAGAATAAAACGCACG
GGTGTTGGGTCGTTTGTTCGGATCCGTC
Features (pLannotate 1.2.2; 23 found; start..end, strand, type, name):
      1..380     +  enhancer       CMV enhancer: human cytomegalovirus immediate early enhancer
    382..659     +  promoter       chicken β-actin promoter: No description available
    660..1676    +  intron         chimeric intron: chimera between introns from chicken β-actin and rabbit β-globin
   1674..1745    +  CDS            HBB (fragment): HBB_LEPEU - Experimental evidence at protein level: Swiss-Prot protein existence level 1. Involved in oxygen transport from the lung to the various peripheral tissues. From Lepus europaeus (European hare).
   1753..4083    +  CDS            IFT80: IFT80_HUMAN - Also known as KIAA1374, WDR56. Experimental evidence at protein level: Swiss-Prot protein existence level 1. Component of the intraflagellar transport (IFT) complex B, which is essential for the development and maintenance of motile and sensory cilia. From Homo sapiens (Human).
   4085..4110    +  misc_feature   MCS (fragment): multiple cloning site
   4120..4839    +  CDS            EGFP: the original enhanced GFP (Yang et al., 1996) mammalian codon-optimized
   4840..4917    +  CDS            HBB (fragment): HBB_PONPY - Experimental evidence at transcript level: Swiss-Prot protein existence level 2. Involved in oxygen transport from the lung to the various peripheral tissues. From Pongo pygmaeus (Bornean orangutan).
   4992..5047    +  polyA_signal   β-globin poly(A) signal: rabbit β-globin polyadenylation signal (Gil and Proudfoot, 1987)
   5432..5448    -  protein_bind   lac operator: The lac repressor binds to the lac operator to inhibit transcription in E. coli. This inhibition can be relieved by adding lactose or isopropyl-β-D-thiogalactopyranoside (IPTG). lac repressor encoded by lacI
   5456..5486    -  promoter       lac promoter: promoter for the E. coli lac operon
   5501..5522    -  protein_bind   CAP binding site: CAP binding activates transcription in the presence of cAMP. E. coli catabolite activator protein
   5535..5574    -  CDS            lacI (fragment): lac repressor; lacI; The lac repressor binds to the lac operator to inhibit transcription in E. coli. This inhibition can be relieved by adding lactose or isopropyl-β-D-thiogalactopyranoside (IPTG).
   5581..5603    +  promoter       SV40 promoter (fragment): SV40 enhancer and early promoter
   5627..5762    +  rep_origin     SV40 ori: SV40 origin of replication
   5782..5916    +  polyA_signal   SV40 poly(A) signal: SV40 polyadenylation signal
   5918..5972    -  CDS            lacI (fragment): lac repressor; lacI; The lac repressor binds to the lac operator to inhibit transcription in E. coli. This inhibition can be relieved by adding lactose or isopropyl-β-D-thiogalactopyranoside (IPTG).
   6155..6743    -  rep_origin     ori: high-copy-number ColE1/pMB1/pBR322/pUC origin of replication
   6914..7774    -  CDS            AmpR: β-lactamase; bla; confers resistance to ampicillin, carbenicillin, and related antibiotics
   7775..7879    -  promoter       AmpR promoter: bla
   8054..8186    +  promoter       HSV TK promoter (fragment): herpes simplex virus thymidine kinase promoter
   8191..8994    +  CDS            NeoR/KanR: aminoglycoside phosphotransferase from Tn5; aph(3')-II (or nptII); confers resistance to neomycin, kanamycin, and G418 (Geneticin®)
   9001..9049    +  polyA_signal   HSV TK poly(A) signal: herpes simplex virus thymidine kinase polyadenylation signal (Cole and Stacy, 1985)
