[The description below was written by a language model from this plasmid's Addgene catalogue record and pLannotate feature annotations shown in this document.]
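Description:
pCAG-EGFP-N-IFT80 is a mammalian expression plasmid that produces human IFT80 fused at its C terminus to EGFP. It is built on the pCAG-EGFP-N backbone and the sequenced record is about 9.1 kb. In E. coli it replicates from a high-copy ColE1/pUC-type origin and is selected with ampicillin through the bla gene and its own promoter. For selection in mammalian cells it carries a Tn5 aminoglycoside phosphotransferase (NeoR/KanR) cassette, driven by a fragment of the HSV thymidine kinase promoter and terminated by the HSV TK polyadenylation signal, which allows G418 selection of stable transfectants. An SV40 origin with an adjacent SV40 poly(A) signal is also annotated, along with remnants of lac regulatory sequences that are backbone leftovers.

The expression unit uses the composite CAG promoter: the CMV immediate early enhancer, the chicken β-actin promoter and a chimeric chicken β-actin/rabbit β-globin intron, a combination that gives strong, broadly active transcription in mammalian cells. Downstream lies the roughly 2.3 kb IFT80 coding sequence, followed by a short residual stretch of multiple cloning site acting as a linker, then EGFP, with the transcript terminated by the rabbit β-globin polyadenylation signal. The short HBB fragments annotated on either side of the fusion most likely reflect β-globin-derived sequence belonging to the CAG cassette rather than intended coding regions.

IFT80 is a component of intraflagellar transport complex B, which is needed for the assembly and maintenance of cilia. The fluorescent fusion is therefore suited to visualising IFT80 localisation in cells, and the EGFP tag could also serve as a handle for detecting or isolating the protein, although the record states only that the plasmid expresses the tagged protein.
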