Addgene plasmid #218731: pCAG-EGFP-N-IFT80
Purpose: Expresses C-terminally EGFP-tagged IFT80 in mammalian cells
Depositing lab: Kazuhisa Nakayama. Depositing organization: Kyoto University, Graduate School of Pharmaceutical Sciences.
Backbone
  Vector backbone: pCAG-EGFP-N
  Backbone manufacturer: Clontech
  Backbone size w/o insert (bp): 6851
  Vector type: Mammalian Expression
  Selectable markers: Neomycin (select with G418)
Growth in bacteria
  Bacterial resistance: Ampicillin, 100 μg/mL
  Growth temperature: 37°C
  Growth strain: DH5alpha
  Copy number: High Copy
Gene/Insert
  Gene/Insert name: IFT80
  Species: H. sapiens (human)
  Insert size (bp): 2334
  Entrez Gene: IFT80 (a.k.a. ATD2, SRTD2, WDR56)
  Promoter: CAG
  Tag / fusion protein: EGFP (C terminal on backbone)
  Cloning method: Restriction Enzyme; 5′ cloning site BglII/BamHI (destroyed during cloning); 3′ cloning site XhoI (not destroyed)
  Sequencing primers: 5′ GCTTCTGGCGTGTGACCG; 3′ CGTCGCCGTCCAGCTCGACCAG
Terms and licenses: Academic/Nonprofit Terms; Industry Terms: Not Available to Industry
How to cite: pCAG-EGFP-N-IFT80 was a gift from Kazuhisa Nakayama (Addgene plasmid # 218731 ; http://n2t.net/addgene:218731 ; RRID:Addgene_218731)
